>Addgene plasmid #61780 | psiCHECK-2-Zfp36-3'UTR | addgene partial sequence | sequence record 105690 | psiCHECK2-F 5'-GTCCGCAACTACAACGCCTACCTT-3'
ATCTGCCTAAGATGTTCATCGAGTCCGACCCTGGGTTCTTTTCCAACGCTATTGTCGAGGGAGCTAAGAA
GTTCCCTAACACCGAGTTCGTGAAGGTGAAGGGCCTCCACTTCAGCCAGGAGGACGCTCCAGATGAAATG
GGTAAGTACATCAAGAGCTTCGTGGAGCGCGTGCTGAAGAACGAGCAGTAATTCTAGGCGATCGCTCGAG
CAAGTGCCTACCTACCCAGTATGGATCAGCTAGATCTCAAAGAGAGGGCAGGGACTGCTCATTGCTGTGG
GGACCTGGGGCACTCCTCTAAGTTAATAAGTCCCATCTTCTGGACATTCCAAGATGCAATAACCCATTTC
CCTGGTGCTGGGCTGGGGCAGGTCCCTAGTTTGCAAATTCAGTGTTTGGGTGGATCCGTTCCTAGGGTAC
CTAAGATGTTTGAGGGAGACAGTTGACAGTTGGTCTTCCAGGCCCCAAGTCTTCTGTTGTTTTTGAGATA
GGAGCTTATTATGGTACCCCAGGCTGGCTTTGAACTCAATATAATCCTGCCTTAGCCTTTTCCAAGTTCT
GGGGTTACAGGTATGCACCAGCCCCTCTGCAACTCTGGTCTCCTGGAATCTTAAGTGCTGTGAAGAGCCG
GCTCCCACAATACTATCCTAATTTTTACTAGACCCTGAAGTTCAGTGTCCGGTGGTCGAAGCCTCTCCTG
AGAATCCTGGTGCTCAAATTTCCCTCCTAAAGCAAATAGCCAAAGCCATTGCCAAATCCCTTCTCCCCCA
ACCAGTGGGCCCTTTATTTATGACGACTTTATTTATTGTATTAAGATTTTATAGTATTTATATATATTGG
GTCGTCTACTCCGTTTTTCTTTTTGTAATGTTAAAACTGATACTGTATTAAGTATATGCTATAATATATT
AATATATTGCTACCGTACAAGTCTATTTTT
