>Addgene plasmid #61780 | psiCHECK-2-Zfp36-3'UTR | addgene partial sequence | sequence record 105694 | psiCHECK2-R 5'-CGAGGTCCGAAGACTCATTT-3'
AACCAACACACAGATGTAATGAAAATAAAGATATTTTATTGCGGCCAGCGGCCGCCAGTTCACACTCAAG
ATTTTATTTAAAAATTCCAACCCCCCCCAAAAAATAGACTTGTACGGTAGCAATATATTAATATATTATA
GCATATACTTAATACAGTATCAGTTTTAACATTACAAAAAGAAAAACGGAGTAGACGACCCAATATATAT
AAATACTATAAAATCTTAATACAATAAATAAAGTCGTCATAAATAAAGGGCCCACTGGTTGGGGGAGAAG
GGATTTGGCAATGGCTTTGGCTATTTGCTTTAGGAGGGAAATTTGAGCACCAGGATTCTCAGGAGAGGCT
TCGACCACCGGACACTGAACTTCAGGGTCTAGTAAAAATTAGGATAGTATTGTGGGAGCCGGCTCTTCAC
AGCACTTAAGATTCCAGGAGACCAGAGTTGCAGAGGGGCTGGTGCATACCTGTAACCCCAGAACTTGGAA
AAGGCTAAGGCAGGATTATATTGAGTTCAAAGCCAGCCTGGGGTACCATAATAAGCTCCTATCTCAAAAA
CAACAGAAGACTTGGGGCCTGGAAGACCAACTGTCAACTGTCTCCCTCAAACATCTTAGGTACCCTAGGA
ACGGATCCACCCAAACACTGAATTTGCAAACTAGGGACCTGCCCCAGCCCAGCACCAGGGAAATGGGTTA
TTGCATCTTGGAATGTCCAGAAGATGGGACTTATTAACTTAGAGGAGTGCCCCAGGTCCCCACAGCAATG
AGCAGTCCCTGCCCTCTCTTTGAGATCTAGCTGATCCATACTGGGTAGGTAGGCACTTGCTCGAGCGATC
GCCTAGAATTACTGCTCGTTCTTCAGCACGCGCTCCACGAAGCTCTTGATGTACTTACCCATTTCATCTG
GAGCGTCCTCCTGGCTGAAGTGGAGGCCCTTCACCTTCACGAACTCGGTGTTAGGGAACTTCTTAGCTCC
CTCGACAATAGCGTTGGAAAAGAACCCAGGGTCGGACTCGATGAACATCTTAGGCAGATCGTCGCTGGCC
CGA
