[The description below was written by a language model from this plasmid's Addgene catalogue record.]
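Description:
psiCHECK-2-Zfp36-3'UTR is a mammalian luciferase reporter plasmid built on the psiCHECK-2 backbone (6273 bp without insert), carrying a 774 bp fragment corresponding to the 3' untranslated region of mouse Zfp36. The fragment was inserted by restriction cloning between XhoI and NotI sites, both of which remain intact, so the UTR can be excised or exchanged. The plasmid is maintained in E. coli as a high-copy construct under ampicillin selection. No feature table accompanies the record, so the promoters, polyadenylation signals and origin of replication are not stated for this particular plasmid.

As generally understood for psiCHECK-2, the backbone is a dual-luciferase design. The multiple cloning site lies immediately downstream of the Renilla luciferase coding sequence, so a cloned 3'UTR becomes part of the Renilla transcript. A separate firefly luciferase cassette on the same plasmid serves as an internal normalisation control. Regulatory elements within the Zfp36 UTR, such as microRNA binding sites or sequences affecting mRNA stability and translation, therefore change Renilla output relative to firefly. This ratio corrects for differences in transfection efficiency between samples.

The stated purpose is simply a luciferase reporter containing the mouse Zfp36 3'UTR. The associated publication concerns miR-200 and its suppression of components of the Zeb2 and Snail1 transcriptional repressor complexes during the mesenchymal to epithelial transition. This suggests the construct was used to test whether the Zfp36 3'UTR is directly targeted by miR-200 family members, although the record does not say so explicitly.
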