Addgene plasmid #61780: psiCHECK-2-Zfp36-3'UTR
Purpose: Luciferase reporter containing the 3'UTR of mouse Zfp36
Depositing lab: Judy Lieberman. Depositing organization: Boston Children's Hospital. Publication: miR-200 promotes the mesenchymal to epithelial transition by suppressing multiple members of the Zeb2 and Snail1 transcriptional repressor complexes. Perdigao-Henriques R, Petrocca F, Altschuler G, Thomas MP, Le MT, Tan SM, Hide W, Lieberman J. Oncogene. 2015 Mar 23. doi: 10.1038/onc.2015.69. PubMed 25798844.
Backbone
  Vector backbone: psiCHECK-2
  Backbone size w/o insert (bp): 6273
  Vector type: Luciferase
Growth in bacteria
  Bacterial resistance: Ampicillin, 100 μg/mL
  Growth temperature: 37°C
  Growth strain: DH5alpha
  Copy number: High Copy
Gene/Insert
  Gene/Insert name: mouse Zfp36 3'UTR
  Species: M. musculus (mouse)
  Insert size (bp): 774
  Cloning method: Restriction Enzyme; 5′ cloning site XhoI (not destroyed); 3′ cloning site NotI (not destroyed)
  Sequencing primers: 5′ 5'-GTCCGCAACTACAACGCCTACCTT-3'
Terms and licenses: Academic/Nonprofit Terms; Industry Terms: Not Available to Industry
How to cite: psiCHECK-2-Zfp36-3'UTR was a gift from Judy Lieberman (Addgene plasmid # 61780 ; http://n2t.net/addgene:61780 ; RRID:Addgene_61780)
